>Addgene plasmid #183386 | pET28_mouse-pro-IL1B | addgene full sequence | sequence record 361213 | Addgene Partial NGS Result
AGTTAAGCCAGTATACACTCCGCTATCGCTACGTGACTGGGTCATGGCTGCGCCCCGACACCCGCCAACA
CCCGCTGACGCGCCCTGACGGGCTTGTCTGCTCCCGGCATCCGCTTACAGACAAGCTGTGACCGTCTCCG
GGAGCTGCATGTGTCAGAGGTTTTCACCGTCATCACCGAAACGCGCGAGGCAGCTGCGGTAAAGCTCATC
AGCGTGGTCGTGAAGCGATTCACAGATGTCTGCCTGTTCATCCGCGTCCAGCTCGTTGAGTTTCTCCAGA
AGCGTTAATGTCTGGCTTCTGATAAAGCGGGCCATGTTAAGGGCGGTTTTTTCCTGTTTGGTCACTGATG
CCTCCGTGTAAGGGGGATTTCTGTTCATGGGGGTAATGATACCGATGAAACGAGAGAGGATGCTCACGAT
ACGGGTTACTGATGATGAACATGCCCGGTTACTGGAACGTTGTGAGGGTAAACAACTGGCGGTATGGATG
CGGCGGGACCAGAGAAAAATCACTCAGGGTCAATGCCAGCGCTTCGTTAATACAGATGTAGGTGTTCCAC
AGGGTAGCCGGAACATAATGGTGCAGGGCGCTGACTTCCGCGTTTCCAGACTTTACGAAACACGGAAACC
GAAGNCCATTCATGTTGTTGCTCAGGTCGCAGACGTTTTGCAGCAGCAGTCGCTTCACGTTCGCTCGCGT
ATCGGTGATTCATTCTGCTAACCAGTAAGGCAACCCCGCCAGCCTAGCCGGGTCCTCAACGACAGGAGCA
CGATCATGCGCACCCGTGGGGCCGCCATGCCGGCGATAATGGCCTGCTTCTCGCCGAAACGTTTGGTGGC
GGGACCAGTGACGAAGGCTTGAGCGAGGGCGTGCAAGATTCCGAATACCGCAAGCGACAGGCCGATCATC
GTCGCGCTCCAGCGAAAGCGGTCCTCGCCGAAAATGACCCAGAGCGCTGCCGGCACCTGTCCTACGAGTT
GCATGATAAAGAAGACAGTCATAAGTGCGGCGACGATAGTCATGCCCCGCGCCCACCGGAAGGAGCTGAC
TGGGTTGAAGGCTCTCAAGGGCATCGGTCGAGATCCCGGTGCCTAATGAGTGAGCTAACTTACATTAATT
GCGTTGCGCTCACTGCCCGCTTTCCAGTCGGGAAACCTGTCGTGCCAGCTGCATTAATGAATCGGCCAAC
GCGCGGGGAGAGGCGGTTTGCGTATTGGGCGCCAGGGTGGTTTTTCTTTTCACCAGTGAGACGGGCAACA
GCTGATTGCCCTTCACCGCCTGGCCCTGAGAGAGTTGCAGCAAGCGGTCCACGCTGGTTTGCCCCAGCAG
GCGAAAATCCTGTTTGATGGTGGTTAACGGCGGGATATAACATGAGCTGTCTTCGGTATCGTCGTATCCC
ACTACCGAGATATCCGCACCAACGCGCAGCCCGGACTCGGTAATGGCGCGCATTGCGCCCAGCGCCATCT
GATCGTTGGCAACCAGCATCGCAGTGGGAACGATGCCCTCATTCAGCATTTGCATGGTTTGTTGAAAACC
GGACATGGCACTCCAGTCGCCTTCCCGTTCCGCTATCGGCTGAATTTGATTGCGAGTGAGATATTTATGC
CAGCCAGCCAGACGCAGACGCGCCGAGACAGAACTTAATGGGCCCGCTAACAGCGCGATTTGCTGGTGAC
CCAATGCGACCAGATGCTCCACGCCCAGTCGCGTACCGTCTTCATGGGAGAAAATAATACTGTTGATGGG
TGTCTGGTCAGAGACATCAAGAAATAACGCCGGAACATTAGTGCAGGCAGCTTCCACAGCAATGGCATCC
TGGTCATCCAGCGGATAGTTAATGATCAGCCCACTGACGCGTTGCGCGAGAAGATTGTGCACCGCCGCTT
TACAGGCTTCGACGCCGCTTCGTTCTACCATCGACACCACCACGCTGGCACCCAGTTGATCGGCGCGAGA
TTTAATCGCCGCGACAATTTGCGACGGCGCGTGCAGGGCCAGACTGGAGGTGGCAACGCCAATCAGCAAC
GACTGTTTGCCCGCCAGTTGTTGTGCCACGCGGTTGGGAATGTAATTCAGCTCCGCCATCGCCGCTTCCA
CTTTTTCCCGCGTTTTCGCAGAAACGTGGCTGGCCTGGTTCACCACGCGGGAAACGGTCTGATAAGAGAC
ACCGGCATACTCTGCGACATCGTATAACGTTACTGGTTTCACATTCACCACCCTGAATTGACTCTCTTCC
GGGCGCTATCATGCCATACCGCGAAAGGTTTTGCGCCATTCGATGGTGTCCGGGATCTCGACGCTCTCCC
TTATGCGACTCCTGCATTAGGAAGCAGCCCAGTAGTAGGTTGAGGCCGTTGAGCACCGCCGCCGCAAGGA
ATGGTGCATGCAAGGAGATGGCGCCCAACAGTCCCCCGGCCACGGGGCCTGCCACCATACCCACGCCGAA
ACAAGCGCTCATGAGCCCGAAGTGGCGAGCCCGATCTTCCCCATCGGTGATGTCGGCGATATAGGCGCCA
GCAACCGCACCTGTGGCGCCGGTGATGCCGGCCACGATGCGTCCGGCGTAGAGGATCGAGATCTCGATCC
CGCGAAATTAATACGACTCACTATAGGGGAATTGTGAGCGGATAACAATTCCCCTCTAGAAATAATTTTG
TTTAACTTTAAGAAGGAGATATACCATGGGCAGCAGCCATCATCATCATCATCACAGCAGCGGCCTGGTG
CCGCGCGGCAGCCATATGGAAAACCTGTATTTTCAGGGCGGATCTATGGCAACTGTTCCTGAACTCAACT
GTGAAATGCCACCTTTTGACAGTGATGAGAATGACCTGTTCTTTGAAGTTGACGGACCCCAAAAGATGAA
GGGCTGCTTCCAAACCTTTGACCTGGGCTGTCCAGATGAGAGCATCCAGCTTCAAATCTCACAGCAGCAC
ATCAACAAGAGCTTCAGGCAGGCAGTATCACTCATTGTGGCTGTGGAGAAGCTGTGGCAGCTACCTGTGT
CTTTCCCGTGGACCTTCCAGGATGAGGACATGAGCACCTTCTTTTCCTTCATCTTTGAAGAAGAGCCCAT
CCTCTGTGACTCATGGGATGATGATGATAACCTGCTGGTGTGTGACGTTCCCATTAGACAGCTGCACTAC
AGGCTCCGAGATGAACAACAAAAAAGCCTCGTGCTGTCGGACCCATATGAGCTGAAAGCTCTCCACCTCA
ATGGACAGAATATCAACCAACAAGTGATATTCTCCATGAGCTTTGTACAAGGAGAACCAAGCAACGACAA
AATACCTGTGGCCTTGGGCCTCAAAGGAAAGAATCTATACCTGTCCTGTGTAATGAAAGACGGCACACCC
ACCCTGCAGCTGGAGAGTGTGGATCCCAAGCAATACCCAAAGAAGAAGATGGAAAAGCGGTTTGTCTTCA
ACAAGATAGAAGTCAAGAGCAAAGTGGAGTTTGAGTCTGCAGAGTTCCCCAACTGGTACATCAGCACCTC
ACAAGCAGAGCACAAGCCTGTCTTCCTGGGAAACAACAGTGGTCAGGACATAATTGACTTCACCATGGAA
TCCGTGTCTTCCTAAGAATTCGAGCTCCGTCGACAAGCTTGCGGCCGCACTCGAGCACCACCACCACCAC
CACTGAGATCCGGCTGCTAACAAAGCCCGAAAGGAAGCTGAGTTGGCTGCTGCCACCGCTGAGCAATAAC
TAGCATAACCCCTTGGGGCCTCTAAACGGGTCTTGAGGGGTTTTTTGCTGAAAGGAGGAACTATATCCGG
ATTGGCGAATGGG
[124 nt withheld, positions 3794-3917]
C
[91 nt withheld, positions 3919-4009]
A
[49 nt withheld, positions 4011-4059]
CCTTTGACGTTGGAGTCCACGTTCTTT
[37 nt withheld, positions 4087-4123]
ACCCTATCTCGGTCTATTCTTTTGATTTATAAGGGATTTTGCCGATTTCGGCCTATTGGTTAAAAAATGA
GCTGATTTAACAAAAATTTAACGCGAATTTTAACAAAATATTAACGCTTACAATTTAGGTGGCACTTTTC
GGGGAAATGTGCGCGGAACCCCTATTTGTTTATTTTTCTAAATACATTCAAATATGTATCCGCTCATGAA
TTAATTCTTAGAAAAACTCATCGAGCATCAAATGAAACTGCAATTTATTCATATCAGGATTATCAATACC
ATATTTTTGAAAAAGCCGTTTCTGTAATGAAGGAGAAAACTCACCGAGGCAGTTCCATAGGATGGCAAGA
TCCTGGTATCGGTCTGCGATTCCGACTCGTCCAACATCAATACAACCTATTAATTTCCCCTCGTCAAAAA
TAAGGTTATCAAGTGAGAAATCACCATGAGTGACGACTGAATCCGGTGAGAATGGCAAAAGTTTATGCAT
TTCTTTCCAGACTTGTTCAACAGGCCAGCCATTACGCTCGTCATCAAAATCACTCGCATCAACCAAACCG
TTATTCATTCGTGATTGCGCCTGAGCGAGACGAAATACGCGATCGCTGTTAAAAGGACAATTACAAACAG
GAATCGAATGCAACCGGCGCAGGAACACTGCCAGCGCATCAACAATATTTTCACCTGAATCAGGATATTC
TTCTAATACCTGGAATGCTGTTTTCCCGGGGATCGCAGTGGTGAGTAACCATGCATCATCAGGAGTACGG
ATAAAATGCTTGATGGTCGGAAGAGGCATAAATTCCGTCAGCCAGTTTAGTCTGACCATCTCATCTGTAA
CATCATTGGCAACGCTACCTTTGCCATGTTTCAGAAACAACTCTGGCGCATCGGGCTTCCCATACAATCG
ATAGATTGTCGCACCTGATTGCCCGACATTATCGCGAGCCCATTTATACCCATATAAATCAGCATCCATG
TTGGAATTTAATCGCGGCCTAGAGCAAGACGTTTCCCGTTGAATATGGCTCATAACACCCCTTGTATTAC
TGTTTATGTAAGCAGACAGTTTTATTGTTCATGACCAAAATCCCTTAACGTGAGTTTTCGTTCCACTGAG
CGTCAGACCCCGTAGAAAAGATCAAAGGATCTTCTTGAGATCCTTTTTTTCTGCGCGTAATCTGCTGCTT
GCAAACAAAAAAACCACCGCTACCAGCGGTGGTTTGTTTGCCGGATCAAGAGCTACCAACTCTTTTTCCG
AAGGTAACTGGCTTCAGCAGAGCGCAGATACCAAATACTGTCCTTCTAGTGTAGCCGTAGTTAGGCCACC
ACTTCAAGAACTCTGTAGCACCGCCTACATACCTCGCTCTGCTAATCCTGTTACCAGTGGCTGCTGCCAG
TGGCGATAAGTCGTGTCTTACCGGGTTGGACTCAAGACGATAGTTACCGGATAAGGCGCAGCGGTCGGGC
TGAACGGGGGGTTCGTGCACACAGCCCAGCTTGGAGCGAACGACCTACACCGAACTGAGATACCTACAGC
GTGAGCTATGAGAAAGCGCCACGCTTCCCGAAGGGAGAAAGGCGGACAGGTATCCGGTAAGCGGCAGGGT
CGGAACAGGAGAGCGCACGAGGGAGCTTCCAGGGGGAAACGCCTGGTATCTTTATAGTCCTGTCGGGTTT
CGCCACCTCTGACTTGAGCGTCGATTTTTGTGATGCTCGTCAGGGGGGCGGAGCCTATGGAAAAACGCCA
GCAACGCGGCCTTTTTACGGTTCCTGGCCTTTTGCTGGCCTTTTGCTCACATGTTCTTTCCTGCGTTATC
CCCTGATTCTGTGGATAACCGTATTACCGCCTTTGAGTGAGCTGATACCGCTCGCCGCAGCCGAACGACC
GAGCGCAGCGAGTCAGTGAGCGAGGAAGCGGAAGAGCGCCTGATGCGGTATTTTCTCCTTACGCATCTGT
GCGGTATTTCACACCGCAATGGTGCACTCTCAGTACAATCTGCTCTGATGCCGCAT
Features (pLannotate 1.2.2; 22 found; start..end, strand, type, name):
    154..345     -  CDS            rop: Rop protein, which maintains plasmids at low copy number; rop
    362..718     +  CDS            YPB1_ECOLX (fragment): Protein predicted: Swiss-Prot protein existence level 4. From Escherichia coli.
    790..1081    -  CDS            TcR (fragment): tetracycline efflux protein; tet; confers resistance to tetracycline
   1096..1117    -  protein_bind   CAP binding site: CAP binding activates transcription in the presence of cAMP. E. coli catabolite activator protein
   1130..2212    -  CDS            lacI: lac repressor; lacI; The lac repressor binds to the lac operator to inhibit transcription in E. coli. This inhibition can be relieved by adding lactose or isopropyl-β-D-thiogalactopyranoside (IPTG).
   2213..2290    -  promoter       lacI promoter: lacI
   2298..2577    -  CDS            TcR (fragment): tetracycline efflux protein; tet; confers resistance to tetracycline
   2599..2617    +  promoter       T7 promoter: promoter for bacteriophage T7 RNA polymerase
   2618..2642    +  protein_bind   lac operator: The lac repressor binds to the lac operator to inhibit transcription in E. coli. This inhibition can be relieved by adding lactose or isopropyl-β-D-thiogalactopyranoside (IPTG). lac repressor encoded by lacI
   2657..2679    +  RBS            RBS: efficient ribosome binding site from bacteriophage T7 gene 10 (Olins and Rangwala, 1989)
   2698..2714    +  CDS            capTEV™ (fragment): composite tag for in vivo biotinylation, TEV protease cleavage, and 6xHis tagging
   2725..2742    +  CDS            thrombin site: thrombin recognition and cleavage site
   2749..2769    +  CDS            TEV site: tobacco etch virus (TEV) protease recognition and cleavage site
   2776..3582    +  CDS            Il1b: IL1B_MOUSE - Experimental evidence at protein level: Swiss-Prot protein existence level 1. Potent proinflammatory cytokine. Initially discovered as the major endogenous pyrogen, induces prostaglandin synthesis, neutrophil influx and activation, T-cell activation and cytokine production, B- cell activation and antibody production, and fibroblast proliferation and collagen production. Promotes Th17 differentiation of T-cells. Synergizes with IL12/interleukin-12 to induce IFNG synthesis from T- helper 1 (Th1) cells. Plays a role in angiogenesis by inducing VEGF production synergistically with TNF
   3626..3643    +  CDS            9xHis (fragment): 9xHis affinity tag
   3653..3702    +  CDS            SET1 (fragment): solubility-enhancement tag derived from T7 phage gene 10B
   3710..3757    +  terminator     T7 terminator: transcription terminator for bacteriophage T7 RNA polymerase
   3794..4222    +  rep_origin     f1 ori (sequence partly withheld): f1 bacteriophage origin of replication; arrow indicates direction of (+) strand synthesis
   4275..4332    +  promoter       AmpR promoter (fragment): bla
   4341..5156    -  CDS            KanR: aminoglycoside phosphotransferase; aph(3')-Ia; confers resistance to kanamycin in bacteria or G418 (Geneticin®) in eukaryotes
   5278..5866    +  rep_origin     ori: high-copy-number ColE1/pMB1/pBR322/pUC origin of replication
   6052..52      -  misc_feature   bom (across the origin): basis of mobility region from pBR322
