>Addgene plasmid #183386 | pET28_mouse-pro-IL1B | addgene full sequence | sequence record 362584 | Addgene NGS Result
CATTGGGTCACCAGCAAATCGCGCTGTTAGCGGGCCCATTAAGTTCTGTCTCGGCGCGTCTGCGTCTGGC
TGGCTGGCATAAATATCTCACTCGCAATCAAATTCAGCCGATAGCGGAACGGGAAGGCGACTGGAGTGCC
ATGTCCGGTTTTCAACAAACCATGCAAATGCTGAATGAGGGCATCGTTCCCACTGCGATGCTGGTTGCCA
ACGATCAGATGGCGCTGGGCGCAATGCGCGCCATTACCGAGTCCGGGCTGCGCGTTGGTGCGGATATCTC
GGTAGTGGGATACGACGATACCGAAGACAGCTCATGTTATATCCCGCCGTTAACCACCATCAAACAGGAT
TTTCGCCTGCTGGGGCAAACCAGCGTGGACCGCTTGCTGCAACTCTCTCAGGGCCAGGCGGTGAAGGGCA
ATCAGCTGTTGCCCGTCTCACTGGTGAAAAGAAAAACCACCCTGGCGCCCAATACGCAAACCGCCTCTCC
CCGCGCGTTGGCCGATTCATTAATGCAGCTGGCACGACAGGTTTCCCGACTGGAAAGCGGGCAGTGAGCG
CAACGCAATTAATGTAAGTTAGCTCACTCATTAGGCACCGGGATCTCGACCGATGCCCTTGAGAGCCTTC
AACCCAGTCAGCTCCTTCCGGTGGGCGCGGGGCATGACTATCGTCGCCGCACTTATGACTGTCTTCTTTA
TCATGCAACTCGTAGGACAGGTGCCGGCAGCGCTCTGGGTCATTTTCGGCGAGGACCGCTTTCGCTGGAG
CGCGACGATGATCGGCCTGTCGCTTGCGGTATTCGGAATCTTGCACGCCCTCGCTCAAGCCTTCGTCACT
GGTCCCGCCACCAAACGTTTCGGCGAGAAGCAGGCCATTATCGCCGGCATGGCGGCCCCACGGGTGCGCA
TGATCGTGCTCCTGTCGTTGAGGACCCGGCTAGGCTGGCGGGGTTGCCTTACTGGTTAGCAGAATGAATC
ACCGATACGCGAGCGAACGTGAAGCGACTGCTGCTGCAAAACGTCTGCGACCTGAGCAACAACATGAATG
GTCTTCGGTTTCCGTGTTTCGTAAAGTCTGGAAACGCGGAAGTCAGCGCCCTGCACCATTATGTTCCGGA
TCTGCATCGCAGGATGCTGCTGGCTACCCTGTGGAACACCTACATCTGTATTAACGAAGCGCTGGCATTG
ACCCTGAGTGATTTTTCTCTGGTCCCGCCGCATCCATACCGCCAGTTGTTTACCCTCACAACGTTCCAGT
AACCGGGCATGTTCATCATCAGTAACCCGTATCGTGAGCATCCTCTCTCGTTTCATCGGTATCATTACCC
CCATGAACAGAAATCCCCCTTACACGGAGGCATCAGTGACCAAACAGGAAAAAACCGCCCTTAACATGGC
CCGCTTTATCAGAAGCCAGACATTAACGCTTCTGGAGAAACTCAACGAGCTGGACGCGGATGAACAGGCA
GACATCTGTGAATCGCTTCACGACCACGCTGATGAGCTTTACCGCAGCTGCCTCGCGCGTTTCGGTGATG
ACGGTGAAAACCTCTGACACATGCAGCTCCCGGAGACGGTCACAGCTTGTCTGTAAGCGGATGCCGGGAG
CAGACAAGCCCGTCAGGGCGCGTCAGCGGGTGTTGGCGGGTGTCGGGGCGCAGCCATGACCCAGTCACGT
AGCGATAGCGGAGTGTATACTGGCTTAACTATGCGGCATCAGAGCAGATTGTACTGAGAGTGCACCATTG
CGGTGTGAAATACCGCACAGATGCGTAAGGAGAAAATACCGCATCAGGCGCTCTTCCGCTTCCTCGCTCA
CTGACTCGCTGCGCTCGGTCGTTCGGCTGCGGCGAGCGGTATCAGCTCACTCAAAGGCGGTAATACGGTT
ATCCACAGAATCAGGGGATAACGCAGGAAAGAACATGTGAGCAAAAGGCCAGCAAAAGGCCAGGAACCGT
AAAAAGGCCGCGTTGCTGGCGTTTTTCCATAGGCTCCGCCCCCCTGACGAGCATCACAAAAATCGACGCT
CAAGTCAGAGGTGGCGAAACCCGACAGGACTATAAAGATACCAGGCGTTTCCCCCTGGAAGCTCCCTCGT
GCGCTCTCCTGTTCCGACCCTGCCGCTTACCGGATACCTGTCCGCCTTTCTCCCTTCGGGAAGCGTGGCG
CTTTCTCATAGCTCACGCTGTAGGTATCTCAGTTCGGTGTAGGTCGTTCGCTCCAAGCTGGGCTGTGTGC
ACGAACCCCCCGTTCAGCCCGACCGCTGCGCCTTATCCGGTAACTATCGTCTTGAGTCCAACCCGGTAAG
ACACGACTTATCGCCACTGGCAGCAGCCACTGGTAACAGGATTAGCAGAGCGAGGTATGTAGGCGGTGCT
ACAGAGTTCTTGAAGTGGTGGCCTAACTACGGCTACACTAGAAGGACAGTATTTGGTATCTGCGCTCTGC
TGAAGCCAGTTACCTTCGGAAAAAGAGTTGGTAGCTCTTGATCCGGCAAACAAACCACCGCTGGTAGCGG
TGGTTTTTTTGTTTGCAAGCAGCAGATTACGCGCAGAAAAAAAGGATCTCAAGAAGATCCTTTGATCTTT
TCTACGGGGTCTGACGCTCAGTGGAACGAAAACTCACGTTAAGGGATTTTGGTCATGAACAATAAAACTG
TCTGCTTACATAAACAGTAATACAAGGGGTGTTATGAGCCATATTCAACGGGAAACGTCTTGCTCTAGGC
CGCGATTAAATTCCAACATGGATGCTGATTTATATGGGTATAAATGGGCTCGCGATAATGTCGGGCAATC
AGGTGCGACAATCTATCGATTGTATGGGAAGCCCGATGCGCCAGAGTTGTTTCTGAAACATGGCAAAGGT
AGCGTTGCCAATGATGTTACAGATGAGATGGTCAGACTAAACTGGCTGACGGAATTTATGCCTCTTCCGA
CCATCAAGCATTTTATCCGTACTCCTGATGATGCATGGTTACTCACCACTGCGATCCCCGGGAAAACAGC
ATTCCAGGTATTAGAAGAATATCCTGATTCAGGTGAAAATATTGTTGATGCGCTGGCAGTGTTCCTGCGC
CGGTTGCATTCGATTCCTGTTTGTAATTGTCCTTTTAACAGCGATCGCGTATTTCGTCTCGCTCAGGCGC
AATCACGAATGAATAACGGTTTGGTTGATGCGAGTGATTTTGATGACGAGCGTAATGGCTGGCCTGTTGA
ACAAGTCTGGAAAGAAATGCATAAACTTTTGCCATTCTCACCGGATTCAGTCGTCACTCATGGTGATTTC
TCACTTGATAACCTTATTTTTGACGAGGGGAAATTAATAGGTTGTATTGATGTTGGACGAGTCGGAATCG
CAGACCGATACCAGGATCTTGCCATCCTATGGAACTGCCTCGGTGAGTTTTCTCCTTCATTACAGAAACG
GCTTTTTCAAAAATATGGTATTGATAATCCTGATATGAATAAATTGCAGTTTCATTTGATGCTCGATGAG
TTTTTCTAAGAATTAATTCATGAGCGGATACATATTTGAATGTATTTAGAAAAATAAACAAATAGGGGTT
CCGCGCACATTTCCCCGAAAAGTGCCACCTAAATTGTAAGCGTTAATATTTTGTTAAAATTCGCGTTAAA
TTTTTGTTAAATCAGCTCATTTTTTAACCAATAGGCCGAAATCGGCAAAATCCCTTATAAATCAAAAGAA
TAGACCGAGATAGGGT
[37 nt withheld, positions 3727-3763]
AAAGAACGTGGACTCCAACGTCAAAGG
[49 nt withheld, positions 3791-3839]
T
[91 nt withheld, positions 3841-3931]
G
[124 nt withheld, positions 3933-4056]
CCCATTCGCCAATCCGGATATAGTTCCTCCTTTCAGCAAAAAACCCCTCAAGACCCGTTTAGAGGCCCCA
AGGGGTTATGCTAGTTATTGCTCAGCGGTGGCAGCAGCCAACTCAGCTTCCTTTCGGGCTTTGTTAGCAG
CCGGATCTCAGTGGTGGTGGTGGTGGTGCTCGAGTGCGGCCGCAAGCTTGTCGACGGAGCTCGAATTCTT
AGGAAGACACGGATTCCATGGTGAAGTCAATTATGTCCTGACCACTGTTGTTTCCCAGGAAGACAGGCTT
GTGCTCTGCTTGTGAGGTGCTGATGTACCAGTTGGGGAACTCTGCAGACTCAAACTCCACTTTGCTCTTG
ACTTCTATCTTGTTGAAGACAAACCGCTTTTCCATCTTCTTCTTTGGGTATTGCTTGGGATCCACACTCT
CCAGCTGCAGGGTGGGTGTGCCGTCTTTCATTACACAGGACAGGTATAGATTCTTTCCTTTGAGGCCCAA
GGCCACAGGTATTTTGTCGTTGCTTGGTTCTCCTTGTACAAAGCTCATGGAGAATATCACTTGTTGGTTG
ATATTCTGTCCATTGAGGTGGAGAGCTTTCAGCTCATATGGGTCCGACAGCACGAGGCTTTTTTGTTGTT
CATCTCGGAGCCTGTAGTGCAGCTGTCTAATGGGAACGTCACACACCAGCAGGTTATCATCATCATCCCA
TGAGTCACAGAGGATGGGCTCTTCTTCAAAGATGAAGGAAAAGAAGGTGCTCATGTCCTCATCCTGGAAG
GTCCACGGGAAAGACACAGGTAGCTGCCACAGCTTCTCCACAGCCACAATGAGTGATACTGCCTGCCTGA
AGCTCTTGTTGATGTGCTGCTGTGAGATTTGAAGCTGGATGCTCTCATCTGGACAGCCCAGGTCAAAGGT
TTGGAAGCAGCCCTTCATCTTTTGGGGTCCGTCAACTTCAAAGAACAGGTCATTCTCATCACTGTCAAAA
GGTGGCATTTCACAGTTGAGTTCAGGAACAGTTGCCATAGATCCGCCCTGAAAATACAGGTTTTCCATAT
GGCTGCCGCGCGGCACCAGGCCGCTGCTGTGATGATGATGATGATGGCTGCTGCCCATGGTATATCTCCT
TCTTAAAGTTAAACAAAATTATTTCTAGAGGGGAATTGTTATCCGCTCACAATTCCCCTATAGTGAGTCG
TATTAATTTCGCGGGATCGAGATCTCGATCCTCTACGCCGGACGCATCGTGGCCGGCATCACCGGCGCCA
CAGGTGCGGTTGCTGGCGCCTATATCGCCGACATCACCGATGGGGAAGATCGGGCTCGCCACTTCGGGCT
CATGAGCGCTTGTTTCGGCGTGGGTATGGTGGCAGGCCCCGTGGCCGGGGGACTGTTGGGCGCCATCTCC
TTGCATGCACCATTCCTTGCGGCGGCGGTGCTCAACGGCCTCAACCTACTACTGGGCTGCTTCCTAATGC
AGGAGTCGCATAAGGGAGAGCGTCGAGATCCCGGACACCATCGAATGGCGCAAAACCTTTCGCGGTATGG
CATGATAGCGCCCGGAAGAGAGTCAATTCAGGGTGGTGAATGTGAAACCAGTAACGTTATACGATGTCGC
AGAGTATGCCGGTGTCTCTTATCAGACCGTTTCCCGCGTGGTGAACCAGGCCAGCCACGTTTCTGCGAAA
ACGCGGGAAAAAGTGGAAGCGGCGATGGCGGAGCTGAATTACATTCCCAACCGCGTGGCACAACAACTGG
CGGGCAAACAGTCGTTGCTGATTGGCGTTGCCACCTCCAGTCTGGCCCTGCACGCGCCGTCGCAAATTGT
CGCGGCGATTAAATCTCGCGCCGATCAACTGGGTGCCAGCGTGGTGGTGTCGATGGTAGAACGAAGCGGC
GTCGAAGCCTGTAAAGCGGCGGTGCACAATCTTCTCGCGCAACGCGTCAGTGGGCTGATCATTAACTATC
CGCTGGATGACCAGGATGCCATTGCTGTGGAAGCTGCCTGCACTAATGTTCCGGCGTTATTTCTTGATGT
CTCTGACCAGACACCCATCAACAGTATTATTTTCTCCCATGAAGACGGTACGCGACTGGGCGTGGAGCAT
CTGGTCG
Features (pLannotate 1.2.2; 22 found; start..end, strand, type, name):
    570..591     +  protein_bind   CAP binding site: CAP binding activates transcription in the presence of cAMP. E. coli catabolite activator protein
    606..897     +  CDS            TcR (fragment): tetracycline efflux protein; tet; confers resistance to tetracycline
    969..1349    -  CDS            YPB1_ECOLX: Protein predicted: Swiss-Prot protein existence level 4. From Escherichia coli.
   1366..1557    +  CDS            rop: Rop protein, which maintains plasmids at low copy number; rop
   1659..1798    +  misc_feature   bom: basis of mobility region from pBR322
   1984..2572    -  rep_origin     ori: high-copy-number ColE1/pMB1/pBR322/pUC origin of replication
   2694..3509    +  CDS            KanR: aminoglycoside phosphotransferase; aph(3')-Ia; confers resistance to kanamycin in bacteria or G418 (Geneticin®) in eukaryotes
   3518..3575    -  promoter       AmpR promoter (fragment): bla
   3628..4056    -  rep_origin     f1 ori (sequence partly withheld): f1 bacteriophage origin of replication; arrow indicates direction of (+) strand synthesis
   4093..4140    -  terminator     T7 terminator: transcription terminator for bacteriophage T7 RNA polymerase
   4148..4197    -  CDS            SET1 (fragment): solubility-enhancement tag derived from T7 phage gene 10B
   4207..4224    -  CDS            9xHis (fragment): 9xHis affinity tag
   4268..5074    -  CDS            Il1b: IL1B_MOUSE - Experimental evidence at protein level: Swiss-Prot protein existence level 1. Potent proinflammatory cytokine. Initially discovered as the major endogenous pyrogen, induces prostaglandin synthesis, neutrophil influx and activation, T-cell activation and cytokine production, B- cell activation and antibody production, and fibroblast proliferation and collagen production. Promotes Th17 differentiation of T-cells. Synergizes with IL12/interleukin-12 to induce IFNG synthesis from T- helper 1 (Th1) cells. Plays a role in angiogenesis by inducing VEGF production synergistically with TNF
   5081..5101    -  CDS            TEV site: tobacco etch virus (TEV) protease recognition and cleavage site
   5108..5125    -  CDS            thrombin site: thrombin recognition and cleavage site
   5136..5152    -  CDS            capTEV™ (fragment): composite tag for in vivo biotinylation, TEV protease cleavage, and 6xHis tagging
   5171..5193    -  RBS            RBS: efficient ribosome binding site from bacteriophage T7 gene 10 (Olins and Rangwala, 1989)
   5208..5232    -  protein_bind   lac operator: The lac repressor binds to the lac operator to inhibit transcription in E. coli. This inhibition can be relieved by adding lactose or isopropyl-β-D-thiogalactopyranoside (IPTG). lac repressor encoded by lacI
   5233..5251    -  promoter       T7 promoter: promoter for bacteriophage T7 RNA polymerase
   5273..5552    +  CDS            TcR (fragment): tetracycline efflux protein; tet; confers resistance to tetracycline
   5560..5637    +  promoter       lacI promoter: lacI
   5638..557     +  CDS            lacI (across the origin): lac repressor; lacI; The lac repressor binds to the lac operator to inhibit transcription in E. coli. This inhibition can be relieved by adding lactose or isopropyl-β-D-thiogalactopyranoside (IPTG).
