[The description below was written by a language model from this plasmid's Addgene catalogue record and pLannotate feature annotations shown in this document.]
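Description:
pET28_mouse-pro-IL1B is a bacterial expression plasmid built on the pET28a backbone for producing the mouse interleukin-1β precursor (pro-IL-1β, gene Il1b) in E. coli. It replicates from a ColE1/pBR322-type origin accompanied by the rop gene and the bom mobility region. It is selected with kanamycin through an aminoglycoside phosphotransferase (KanR) cassette, and it also carries an f1 phage origin. Short tetracycline-resistance and other fragments called in the annotation appear to be pBR322-derived backbone remnants rather than functional elements.

The Il1b coding sequence was inserted between the BamHI and EcoRI sites, both retained. It is transcribed from a T7 promoter fitted with a lac operator, followed by the T7 gene 10 ribosome binding site and closed by the T7 terminator. A plasmid-borne lacI gene with its own promoter supplies repressor, so expression is held off until IPTG induction in a host that provides T7 RNA polymerase. Upstream of the insert the reading frame encodes a His tag, the vector's thrombin site and a TEV protease site, which allows metal-affinity purification and later removal of the tag. A vector-derived His-tag sequence also lies downstream of the insert, but the record lists only the N-terminal His-TEV tag, and it does not state whether the downstream tag is translated.

The catalogue purpose line refers to overexpressing the catalytic domain of an inflammatory caspase, which does not match the annotated insert; both sequence records show Il1b. Given the associated study on redesigning caspase-4 into an IL-1β-converting enzyme, the purified protein plausibly served as a caspase cleavage substrate, though the record does not say so. The two feature tables describe the same plasmid in opposite orientations, one from a full and one from a partial sequencing result.
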