Addgene plasmid #183386: pET28_mouse-pro-IL1B
Purpose: Overexpression of catalytic domain of inflammatory caspase in bacteria
Depositing lab: Jonathan Kagan. Depositing organization: Boston Children's Hospital. Publication: Evolution-inspired redesign of the LPS receptor caspase-4 into an interleukin-1beta converting enzyme. Devant P, Cao A, Kagan JC. Sci Immunol. 2021 Aug 10;6(62). doi: 10.1126/sciimmunol.abh3567. PubMed 34734155.
Backbone
  Vector backbone: pET28a
  Backbone size w/o insert (bp): 5400
  Vector type: Bacterial Expression
Growth in bacteria
  Bacterial resistance: Kanamycin, 50 μg/mL
  Growth temperature: 37°C
  Growth strain: DH5alpha
  Copy number: High Copy
Gene/Insert
  Gene/Insert name: pro-IL1B (alt name: Interleukin 1_ precursor)
  Species: M. musculus (mouse)
  Insert size (bp): 950
  Entrez Gene: Il1b (a.k.a. IL-1beta, Il-1b)
  Promoter: T7
  Tag / fusion protein: His-TEV (N terminal on insert)
  Cloning method: Restriction Enzyme; 5′ cloning site BamHI (not destroyed); 3′ cloning site EcoRI (not destroyed)
  Sequencing primers: 5′ T7-fwd; 3′ T7-term
Terms and licenses: Academic/Nonprofit Terms; Industry Terms: Not Available to Industry
How to cite: pET28_mouse-pro-IL1B was a gift from Jonathan Kagan (Addgene plasmid # 183386 ; http://n2t.net/addgene:183386 ; RRID:Addgene_183386)
